Addgene plasmid #149164: pGBW-m4046642
Purpose: Yeast Expression plasmid for SARS-CoV-2 nsp8
Depositing lab: Ginkgo Bioworks & Benjie Chen. Depositing organization: Ginkgo Bioworks.
Backbone
  Vector backbone: AmpR; 2u URA3
  Backbone size w/o insert (bp): 4078
  Vector type: Yeast Expression
  Selectable markers: URA3
Growth in bacteria
  Bacterial resistance: Ampicillin, 100 μg/mL
  Growth temperature: 37°C
  Growth strain: DH5alpha
  Copy number: High Copy
Gene/Insert
  Gene/Insert name: SARS-CoV-2 nsp8
  Species: S. cerevisiae (budding yeast); Severe acute respiratory syndrome coronavirus 2
  Insert size (bp): 593
  Mutation: Saccharomyces cerevisiae recode 1
  Entrez Gene: ORF1ab (a.k.a. GU280_gp01)
  Promoter: pGAL1
  Cloning method: Unknown
Resource information
  A portion of this plasmid was derived from a plasmid made by: GinkgoBioworks
Depositor comments: NCBI Reference Sequence: YP_009725304.1. Created by gene synthesis with Not1 site. NGS used for QC was performed by Ginkgo and may not fully cover the entire plasmid.
How to cite: pGBW-m4046642 was a gift from Ginkgo Bioworks & Benjie Chen (Addgene plasmid # 149164 ; http://n2t.net/addgene:149164 ; RRID:Addgene_149164)
