[The description below was written by a language model from this plasmid's Addgene catalogue record and pLannotate feature annotations shown in this document.]
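Description:
pGBW-m4046642 is an E. coli–yeast shuttle plasmid for episomal, galactose-inducible expression of the SARS-CoV-2 non-structural protein nsp8 in Saccharomyces cerevisiae. In yeast it replicates from a 2μ origin, which supports multicopy maintenance, and is selected by uracil prototrophy through a URA3 cassette with its own promoter; URA3 also permits counterselection with 5-fluoroorotic acid. In bacteria it is propagated from a ColE1/pUC-type origin and selected with ampicillin via β-lactamase, which the annotation places downstream of a cat promoter. A short rop-like segment is annotated next to AmpR, although the catalogue lists the plasmid as high copy. Several short bacterial and phage terminators (T3Te, T7Te, tonB) flank the origin and resistance modules, presumably insulating them from transcriptional read-through.

The expression cassette consists of the GAL1 promoter, which is regulated by Gal4 and induced by galactose, followed by an open reading frame of about 600 bp and a partial CYC1 terminator. The insert was made by gene synthesis as a codon-recoded version of nsp8 for S. cerevisiae ("recode 1"), based on the reference nsp8 protein from the ORF1ab polyprotein. The automated annotation identifies this region only as a fragment of the SARS-CoV-2 replicase polyprotein 1a, and the functional text it attaches concerns nsp10; that is a generic polyprotein-level note rather than evidence about the insert, which the catalogue states is nsp8. No epitope or purification tags are annotated. The sequence derives from the depositor's NGS quality control, which may not fully cover the plasmid. The record supports its use for producing nsp8 in yeast, but states no more specific application.
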