Features (pLannotate 1.2.2; 13 found; start..end, strand, type, name):
     25..466     +  promoter       GAL1 promoter: S. cerevisiae GAL1; inducible promoter, regulated by Gal4
    472..1074    +  CDS            R1A_SARS2 (fragment): Experimental evidence at protein level: Swiss-Prot protein existence level 1. [Non-structural protein 10]: Plays a pivotal role in viral transcription by stimulating both nsp14 3'-5' exoribonuclease and nsp16 2'-O-methyltransferase activities. Therefore plays an essential role in viral mRNAs cap methylation. From Severe acute respiratory syndrome coronavirus 2 (2019-nCoV) (SARS-CoV-2).
   1103..1275    +  terminator     CYC1 terminator (fragment): S. cerevisiae CYC1; transcription terminator for CYC1
   1311..1487    +  promoter       URA3 promoter (fragment): S. cerevisiae URA3
   1488..2291    +  CDS            URA3: orotidine-5'-phosphate decarboxylase, required for uracil biosynthesis; S. cerevisiae URA3; yeast auxotrophic marker, counterselectable with 5-fluoroorotic acid (5-FOA)
   2374..3356    -  rep_origin     2μ ori: yeast 2μ plasmid origin of replication
   3434..3463    +  terminator     T3Te terminator: phage T3 early transcription terminator
   3485..4072    +  rep_origin     ori: high-copy-number ColE1/pMB1/pBR322/pUC origin of replication
   4084..4111    -  terminator     T7Te terminator: phage T7 early transcription terminator
   4135..4326    -  CDS            rop: Rop protein, which maintains plasmids at low copy number; rop
   4327..5187    -  CDS            AmpR: β-lactamase; bla; confers resistance to ampicillin, carbenicillin, and related antibiotics
   5188..5290    -  promoter       cat promoter: promoter of the E. coli cat gene encoding chloramphenicol acetyltransferase
   5291..5322    -  terminator     tonB terminator: bidirectional E. coli tonB-P14 transcription terminator
>Addgene plasmid #149164 | pGBW-m4046642 | addgene full sequence | sequence record 297810 | Ginkgo NGS Result
GCGGCCGCTTGCTATATTGAAGTACGGATTAGAAGCCGCCGAGCGGGCGACAGCCCTCCGACGGAAGACT
CTCCTCCGTGCGTCCTCGTCTTCACCGGTCGCGTTCCTGAAACGCAGATGTGCCTCGCGCCGCACTGCTC
CGAACAATAAAGATTCTACAATACTAGCTTTTATGGTTATGAAGAGGAAAAATTGGCAGTAACCTGGCCC
CACAAACCTTCAAATTAACGAATCAAATTAACAACCATAGGATGATAATGCGATTAGTTTTTTAGCCTTA
TTTCTGGGGTAATTAATCAGCGAAGCGATGATTTTTGATCTATTAACAGATATATAAATGGAAAAGCTGC
ATAACCACTTTAACTAATACTTTCAACATTTTCAGTTTGTATTACTTCTTATTCAAATGTCATAAAAGTA
TCAACAAAAAATTGTTAATATACCTCTATACTTTAACGTCAAGGAGAAAAAACTATAATGGCTATCGCCA
GTGAATTTTCCTCATTACCTAGCTATGCAGCTTTCGCTACGGCTCAGGAGGCCTACGAACAAGCTGTAGC
CAACGGCGACTCTGAAGTTGTTCTTAAGAAATTGAAGAAGTCTTTGAATGTCGCGAAATCTGAATTTGAT
AGAGATGCTGCTATGCAACGTAAGCTAGAAAAGATGGCTGACCAAGCAATGACCCAAATGTACAAACAAG
CCAGAAGTGAGGACAAGCGAGCTAAGGTGACTTCCGCTATGCAAACAATGCTGTTCACTATGTTGAGAAA
GTTGGATAACGATGCTCTGAACAATATTATAAACAATGCCAGAGATGGTTGTGTCCCCCTCAACATTATC
CCATTAACCACTGCCGCTAAATTGATGGTTGTTATTCCGGATTATAATACATACAAAAACACTTGCGACG
GTACCACCTTCACATACGCCTCTGCTCTTTGGGAAATCCAACAGGTAGTCGACGCTGACTCCAAGATAGT
TCAATTGAGCGAAATTTCTATGGATAACTCGCCAAACCTAGCTTGGCCATTAATCGTCACTGCGTTGAGA
GCTAATAGTGCGGTTAAGTTGCAATAAACAGGCCCCTTTTCCTTTGTCGATATCATGTAATTAGTTATGT
CACGCTTACATTCACGCCCTCCTCCCACATCCGCTCTAACCGAAAAGGAAGGAGTTAGACAACCTGAAGT
CTAGGTCCCTATTTATTTTTTTTAATAGTTATGTTAGTATTAAGAACGTTATTTATATTTCAAATTTTTC
TTTTTTTTCTGTACAAAGCGGCCGCCGAACCACTAGTGCACTGCAGTACACGGTTTCCTTGAAATTTTTT
TGATTCGGTAATCTCCGAACAGAAGGAAGAACGAAGGAAGGAGCACAGACTTAGATTGGTATATATACGC
ATATGTAGTGTTGAAGAAACATGAAATTGCCCAGTATTCTTAACCCAACTGCACAGAACAAAAACGTGCA
GGAAACGAAGATAAATCATGTCGAAAGCTACATATAAGGAACGTGCTGCTACTCATCCTAGTCCTGTTGC
TGCCAAGCTATTTAATATCATGCACGAAAAGCAAACAAACTTGTGTGCTTCATTGGATGTTCGTACCACC
AAGGAATTACTGGAGTTAGTTGAAGCATTAGGTCCCAAAATTTGTTTACTAAAAACACATGTGGATATCT
TGACTGATTTTTCCATGGAGGGCACAGTTAAGCCGCTAAAGGCATTATCCGCCAAGTACAATTTTTTACT
CTTCGAGGACAGAAAATTTGCTGACATTGGTAATACAGTCAAATTGCAGTACTCTGCGGGTGTATACAGA
ATAGCAGAATGGGCAGACATTACGAATGCACACGGTGTGGTGGGCCCAGGTATTGTTAGCGGTTTGAAGC
AGGCGGCAGAAGAAGTAACAAAGGAACCTAGAGGCCTTTTGATGTTAGCAGAATTGTCATGCAAGGGCTC
CCTATCTACTGGAGAATATACTAAGGGTACTGTTGACATTGCGAAGAGCGACAAAGATTTTGTTATCGGC
TTTATTGCTCAAAGAGACATGGGTGGAAGAGATGAAGGTTACGATTGGTTGATTATGACACCCGGTGTGG
GTTTAGATGACAAGGGAGATGCATTGGGTCAACAGTATAGAACCGTGGATGATGTGGTTTCTACAGGATC
TGACATTATTATTGTTGGAAGAGGACTATTTGCAAAGGGAAGGGATGCTAAGGTAGAGGGTGAACGTTAC
AGAAAAGCAGGCTGGGAAGCATATTTGAGAAGATGCGGCCAGCAAAACTAAAAAACTGTATTATAAGTAA
ATGCATGTATACTAAACTCACAAATTAGAGCTTCAATTTAATTATATCAGTTATTACCCGAGTAACGAAG
CATCTGTGCTTCATTTTGTAGAACAAAAATGCAACGCGAGAGCGCTAATTTTTCAAACAAAGAATCTGAG
CTGCATTTTTACAGAACAGAAATGCAACGCGAAAGCGCTATTTTACCAACGAAGAATCTGTGCTTCATTT
TTGTAAAACAAAAATGCAACGCGAGAGCGCTAATTTTTCAAACAAAGAATCTGAGCTGCATTTTTACAGA
ACAGAAATGCAACGCGAGAGCGCTATTTTACCAACAAAGAATCTATACTTCTTTTTTGTTCTACAAAAAT
GCATCCCGAGAGCGCTATTTTTCTAACAAAGCATCTTAGATTACTTTTTTTCTCCTTTGTGCGCTCTATA
ATGCAGTCTCTTGATAACTTTTTGCACTGTAGGTCCGTTAAGGTTAGAAGAAGGCTACTTTGGTGTCTAT
TTTCTCTTCCATAAAAAAAGCCTGACTCCACTTCCCGCGTTTACTGATTACTAGCGAAGCTGCGGGTGCA
TTTTTTCAAGATAAAGGCATCCCCGATTATATTCTATACCGATGTGGATTGCGCATACTTTGTGAACAGA
AAGTGATAGCGTTGATGATTCTTCATTGGTCAGAAAATTATGAACGGTTTCTTCTATTTTGTCTCTATAT
ACTACGTATAGGAAATGTTTACATTTTCGTATTGTTTTCGATTCACTCTATGAATAGTTCTTACTACAAT
TTTTTTGTCTAAAGAGTAATACTAGAGATAAACATAAAAAATGTAGAGGTCGAGTTTAGATGCAAGTTCA
AGGAGCGAAAGGTGGATGGGTAGGTTATATAGGGATATAGCACAGAGATATATAGCAAAGAGATACTTTT
GAGCAATGTTTGTGGAAGCGGTATTCGCAATATTTTAGTAGCTCGTTACAGTCCGGTGCGTTTTTGGTTT
TTTGAAAGTGCGTCATCAGAGCGCTTTTGGTTTTCAAAAGCGCTCTGAAGTTCCTATACTTTCTAGCTAG
AGAATAGGAACTTCCCGAGCGGCCGCGTGTTACAAGCTTGACTCCAGCGTAACTGGACTGCAATCAACTC
ACTGGCTCACCTTCACGGGTGGGCCTTTCTTCGGTAGAAAATCAAAGGATCTTCTTGAGATCCTTTTTTT
CTGCGCGTAATCTGCTGCTTGCAAACAAAAAAACCACCGCTACCAGCGGTGGTTTGTTTGCCGGATCAAG
AGCTACCAACTCTTTTTCCGAGGTAACTGGCTTCAGCAGAGCGCAGATACCAAATACTGTTCTTCTAGTG
TAGCCGTAGTTAGGCCACCACTTCAAGAACTCTGTAGCACCGCCTACATACCTCGCTCTGCTAATCCTGT
TACCAGTGGCTGCTGCCAGTGGCGATAAGTCGTGTCTTACCGGGTTGGACTCAAGACGATAGTTACCGGA
TAAGGCGCAGCGGTCGGGCTGAACGGGGGGTTCGTGCACACAGCCCAGCTTGGAGCGAACGACCTACACC
GAACTGAGATACCTACAGCGTGAGCTATGAGAAAGCGCCACGCTTCCCGAAGGGAGAAAGGCGGACAGGT
ATCCGGTAAGCGGCAGGGTCGGAACAGGAGAGCGCACGAGGGAGCTTCCAGGGGTAAACGCCTGGTATCT
TTATAGTCCTGTCGGGTTTCGCCACCTCTGACTTGAGCATCGATTTTTGTGATGCTCGTCAGGGGGGCGG
AGCCTATGGAAAAACGCCAGCAACGCAGAAAGGCCCACCCGAAGGTGAGCCAGGTGATTACATTTGGGCC
CTCATCAGAGGTTTTCACCGTCATCACCGAAACGCGCGAGGCAGCTGCGGTAAAGCTCATCAGCGTGGTC
GTGAAGCGATTCACAGATGTCTGCCTGTTCATCCGCGTCCAGCTCGTTGAGTTTCTCCAGAAGCGTTAAT
GTCTGGCTTCTGATAAAGCGGGCCATGTTAAGGGCGGTTTTTTCCTGTTTGGTCACTTACCAATGCTTAA
TCAGTGAGGCACCTATCTCAGCGATCTGTCTATTTCGTTCATCCATAGTTGCCTGACTCCCCGTCGTGTA
GATAACTACGATGCGGGAGGGCTTACCATCTGGCCCCAGTGCTGCAATGATACCGCGAGACCCACGCTCA
CCGGCTCCAGATTTATCAGCAATAAACCAGCCAGCCGGGAGGGCCGAGCGCAGAAGTGATCCTGCAACTT
TATCCGCCTCCATCCAGTCTATTAATTGTTGCCGGGAAGCTAGAGTAAGTAGTTCGCCAGTTAATAGTTT
GCGCAACGTTGTTGCCATTGCTACAGGCATCGTGGTGTCACGCTCGTCGTTTGGTATGGCTTCATTCAGC
TCCGGTTCCCAACGATCAAGGCGAGTTACATGATCCCCCATGTTGTGCAAAAAAGCGGTTAGCTCCTTCG
GTCCTCCGATCGTTGCCAGAAGTAAGTTGGCCGCAGTGTTATCACTCATGGTTATGGCAGCACTGCATAA
TTCTCTTACTGTCATGCCATCCGTGAGATGCTTTTCTGTGACTGGTGAGTACTCAACCAAGTCATTCTGA
GAATAGTGTATGCGGCGACCGAGTTGCTCTTGCCCGGCGTCAATACGGGATAATACCGCGCCACATAGCA
GAACTTTAAAAGTGCTCATCATTGGAAAACGTTCTTCGGGGCGTAAACTCTCAAGGATCTTACCGCTGTT
GAGATCCAGTTCGATGTAACCCACTCGTGCACCCAACTGATCTTCAGCATCTTTTACTTTCACCAGCGTT
TCTGGGTGAGCAAAAACAGGAAGGCAAAATGCCGCAAAAAAGGGAATAAGGGCGACACGGAAATGTTGAA
TACTCATTTTAGCTTCCTTAGCTCCTGAAAATCTCGATAACTCAAAAAATACGCCCGGTAGTGATCTTAT
TTCATTATGGTGAAAGTTGGAACCTCTTACGTGCCGATCAAGTCAAAAGCCTCCGGTCGGAGGCTTTTGA
CTTTCTGCTATGGAGGTCAGGTATGATTTAAATGGTCAGTTAGA
